Addgene plasmid #222116: pGFP-AUA-IRES-mCherry
Purpose: Start codon reporter with mutated start codon
Depositing lab: Jonathan Weissman. Depositing organization: Whitehead Institute for Biomedical Research. Publication: Translational fidelity screens in mammalian cells reveal eIF3 and eIF4G2 as regulators of start codon selectivity. She R, Luo J, Weissman JS. Nucleic Acids Res. 2023 Jul 7;51(12):6355-6369. doi: 10.1093/nar/gkad329. PubMed 37144468.
Backbone
  Vector backbone: pHR-UCOE-SFFV-Zim3-dCas9-P2A-EGFP
  Backbone manufacturer: Marco Jost & Jonathan Weissman, Addgene plasmid #188899
  Vector type: Lentiviral
Growth in bacteria
  Bacterial resistance: Ampicillin, 100 μg/mL
  Growth temperature: 37°C
  Growth strain: NEB Stable
  Copy number: High Copy
Gene/Insert
  Gene/Insert name: GFP-IRES-mCherry
  Species: Synthetic
  Mutation: AUA start codon
  Cloning method: Gibson Cloning
Terms and licenses: Academic/Nonprofit Terms; Industry Terms: Not Available to Industry
How to cite: pGFP-AUA-IRES-mCherry was a gift from Jonathan Weissman (Addgene plasmid # 222116 ; http://n2t.net/addgene:222116 ; RRID:Addgene_222116)
