[The description below was written by a language model from this plasmid's Addgene catalogue record and pLannotate feature annotations shown in this document.]
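Description:
pGFP-AUA-IRES-mCherry is an 11.6 kb lentiviral transfer plasmid built by Gibson cloning into the pHR-UCOE-SFFV backbone, and it serves as a bicistronic fluorescent reporter of start codon selection in mammalian cells. In bacteria it is maintained through a high-copy ColE1/pUC-type origin and selected with ampicillin via β-lactamase. The viral portion carries a truncated HIV-1 5' LTR, the Ψ packaging signal with a gag fragment, the Rev response element for Rev-dependent nuclear export of the genomic RNA, the cPPT/CTS, and a self-inactivating ΔU3 3' LTR. This arrangement allows packaging and stable integration without LTR-driven transcription from the provirus. The backbone name indicates a UCOE anti-silencing element, but the feature table does not annotate one; an unannotated stretch lies upstream of the promoter. The remaining annotations outside the LTRs (SV40 promoter, gpt fragments, SV40 small t/large T pieces and poly(A) signal, tetracycline-resistance and rop fragments) appear to be remnants of the pHR backbone rather than functional payload.

The expression cassette is driven by the SFFV promoter and encodes a single transcript with superfolder GFP, an EMCV IRES, and mCherry, followed by WPRE to enhance transcript expression. According to the record, the GFP start codon is mutated to AUA, so green fluorescence depends on cap-dependent initiation at a non-canonical codon. mCherry is translated independently from the IRES and provides an internal control for transcript abundance and copy number. The GFP-to-mCherry ratio therefore reports the stringency of start codon recognition. The associated publication used such reporters in translational fidelity screens in mammalian cells that identified eIF3 and eIF4G2 as regulators of start codon selectivity.
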