Features (pLannotate 1.2.2; 35 found; start..end, strand, type, name):
     20..85      +  intron         small t intron: SV40 (simian virus 40) small t antigen intron
    215..235     +  CDS            SV40 NLS: nuclear localization signal of SV40 (simian virus 40) large T antigen
    554..637     +  CDS            large T antigen (fragment): large T antigen from SV40 (simian virus 40)
    660..794     +  polyA_signal   SV40 poly(A) signal: SV40 polyadenylation signal
    961..1290    +  CDS            nef (fragment): NEF_HV1BR - Experimental evidence at protein level: Swiss-Prot protein existence level 1. Extracellular Nef protein targets CD4(+) T-lymphocytes for apoptosis by interacting with CXCR4 surface receptors (PubMed:14990729). From Human immunodeficiency virus type 1 group M subtype B (isolate BRU/LAI) (HIV-1).
   1338..1595    +  LTR            5' LTR (truncated): truncated 5' long terminal repeat (LTR) from HIV-1
   1642..1767    +  misc_feature   HIV-1 Ψ: packaging signal of human immunodeficiency virus type 1
   1751..2089    +  CDS            HIV-1 gag (fragment): gag protein from human immunodeficiency virus 1; gag
   2264..2497    +  misc_feature   RRE: The Rev response element (RRE) of HIV-1 allows for Rev-dependent mRNA export from the nucleus to the cytoplasm.
   2874..2974    +  CDS            Rev (fragment): human immunodeficiency virus 1 (HIV-1) Rev protein; rev; enhances nuclear export of unspliced and incompletely spliced viral mRNAs
   3011..3128    +  misc_feature   cPPT/CTS: central polypurine tract and central termination sequence of HIV-1
   3165..3188    -  misc_feature   MCS (fragment): pBluescript multiple cloning site
   3870..4277    +  promoter       SFFV promoter: spleen focus-forming virus long terminal repeat (LTR) promoter
   4315..5028    +  CDS            Superfolder GFP: Superfolder GFP is a basic (constitutively fluorescent) green fluorescent protein published in 2005, derived from Aequorea victoria. It is reported to be a very rapidly-maturing weak dimer.
   5155..5617    +  misc_feature   IRES: internal ribosome entry site (IRES) of the encephalomyocarditis virus (EMCV)
   5643..6350    +  CDS            mCherry: mCherry is a basic (constitutively fluorescent) red fluorescent protein published in 2004, derived from Discosoma sp.. It is reported to be a very rapidly-maturing monomer with low acid sensitivity.
   6361..6391    +  misc_feature   MCS (fragment): pUC18/19 multiple cloning site
   6392..6410    +  misc_feature   MCS (fragment): pBluescript multiple cloning site
   6410..6998    +  misc_feature   WPRE: woodchuck hepatitis virus posttranscriptional regulatory element
   6999..7021    +  misc_feature   MCS (fragment): pBluescript multiple cloning site
   7038..7106    +  CDS            nef (fragment): NEF_HV1Z2 - Experimental evidence at protein level: Swiss-Prot protein existence level 1. Extracellular Nef protein targets CD4(+) T-lymphocytes for apoptosis by interacting with CXCR4 surface receptors. From Human immunodeficiency virus type 1 group M subtype D (isolate Z2/CDC-Z34) (HIV-1).
   7108..7341    +  LTR            3' LTR (ΔU3): self-inactivating 3' long terminal repeat (LTR) from HIV-1
   7366..7384    -  promoter       SP6 promoter: promoter for bacteriophage SP6 RNA polymerase
   7612..7891    +  CDS            TcR (fragment): tetracycline efflux protein; tet; confers resistance to tetracycline
   7892..7940    -  misc_feature   bom (fragment): basis of mobility region from pBR322
   8042..8077    -  CDS            rop (fragment): Rop protein, which maintains plasmids at low copy number; rop
   8172..8276    +  promoter       AmpR promoter: bla
   8277..9137    +  CDS            AmpR: β-lactamase; bla; confers resistance to ampicillin, carbenicillin, and related antibiotics
   9308..9896    +  rep_origin     ori: high-copy-number ColE1/pMB1/pBR322/pUC origin of replication
  10079..10135   +  CDS            lacI (fragment): lac repressor; lacI; The lac repressor binds to the lac operator to inhibit transcription in E. coli. This inhibition can be relieved by adding lactose or isopropyl-β-D-thiogalactopyranoside (IPTG).
  10142..10471   +  promoter       SV40 promoter: SV40 enhancer and early promoter
  10671..10790   +  CDS            gpt (fragment): XGPT_ECOLI - Also known as gpp, gxu. Experimental evidence at protein level: Swiss-Prot protein existence level 1. Purine salvage pathway enzyme that catalyzes the transfer of the ribosyl-5-phosphate group from 5-phospho-alpha-D-ribose 1- diphosphate (PRPP) to the N9 position of the 6-oxopurines guanine and xanthine to form the corresponding ribonucleotides GMP (guanosine 5'- monophosphate) and XMP (xanthosine 5'-monophosphate), with the release of PPi. To a lesser extent, also acts on hypoxanthine (PubMed:9100006, PubMed:3886014). Does not ribophosphorylate adenine (PubMed:3886014). From Esch
  10790..11125   +  CDS            gpt (fragment): XGPT_ECOLI - Also known as gpp, gxu. Experimental evidence at protein level: Swiss-Prot protein existence level 1. Purine salvage pathway enzyme that catalyzes the transfer of the ribosyl-5-phosphate group from 5-phospho-alpha-D-ribose 1- diphosphate (PRPP) to the N9 position of the 6-oxopurines guanine and xanthine to form the corresponding ribonucleotides GMP (guanosine 5'- monophosphate) and XMP (xanthosine 5'-monophosphate), with the release of PPi. To a lesser extent, also acts on hypoxanthine (PubMed:9100006, PubMed:3886014). Does not ribophosphorylate adenine (PubMed:3886014). From Esch
  11220..11525   +  CDS            frsA (fragment): FRSA_ECOLI - Also known as yafA. Experimental evidence at protein level: Swiss-Prot protein existence level 1. Catalyzes the hydrolysis of esters (PubMed:15808744). Displays esterase activity toward pNP-butyrate (PubMed:15808744). May stimulate mixed-acid fermentation by acting as a fermentation/respiration switch that down-regulates respiration and up- regulates fermentation rates (PubMed:15169777). From Escherichia coli (strain K12).
  11529..18      +  CDS            small t antigen (fragment) (across the origin): SV40 (simian virus 40) small t antigen
>Addgene plasmid #222116 | pGFP-AUA-IRES-mCherry | addgene full sequence | sequence record 454973 | Addgene NGS Result
AGAGATTTAAAGCTCTAAGGTAAATATAAAATTTTTAAGTGTATAATGTGTTAAACTACTGATTCTAATT
GTTTGTGTATTTTAGATTCCAACCTATGGAACTGATGAATGGGAGCAGTGGTGGAATGCCTTTAATGAGG
AAAACCTGTTTTGCTCAGAAGAAATGCCATCTAGTGATGATGAGGCTACTGCTGACTCTCAACATTCTAC
TCCTCCAAAAAAGAAGAGAAAGGTAGAAGACCCCAAGGACTTTCCTTCAGAATTGCTAAGTTTTTTGAGT
CATGCTGTGTTTAGTAATAGAACTCTTGCTTGCTTTGCTATTTACACCACAAAGGAAAAAGCTGCACTGC
TATACAAGAAAATTATGGAAAAATATTCTGTAACCTTTATAAGTAGGCATAACAGTTATAATCATAACAT
ACTGTTTTTTCTTACTCCACACAGGCATAGAGTGTCTGCTATTAATAACTATGCTCAAAAATTGTGTACC
TTTAGCTTTTTAATTTGTAAAGGGGTTAATAAGGAATATTTGATGTATAGTGCCTTGACTAGAGATCATA
ATCAGCCATACCACATTTGTAGAGGTTTTACTTGCTTTAAAAAACCTCCCACACCTCCCCCTGAACCTGA
AACATAAAATGAATGCAATTGTTGTTGTTAACTTGTTTATTGCAGCTTATAATGGTTACAAATAAAGCAA
TAGCATCACAAATTTCACAAATAAAGCATTTTTTTCACTGCATTCTAGTTGTGGTTTGTCCAAACTCATC
AATGTATCTTATCATGTCTGGATCAACTGGATAACTCAAGCTAACCAAAATCATCCCAAACTTCCCACCC
CATACCCTATTACCACTGCCAATTACCTGTGGTTTCATTTACTCTAAACCTGTGATTCCTCTGAATTATT
TTCATTTTAAAGAAATTGTATTTGTTAAATATGTACTACAAACTTAGTAGTTGGAAGGGCTAATTCACTC
CCAAAGAAGACAAGATATCCTTGATCTGTGGATCTACCACACACAAGGCTACTTCCCTGATTAGCAGAAC
TACACACCAGGGCCAGGGGTCAGATATCCACTGACCTTTGGATGGTGCTACAAGCTAGTACCAGTTGAGC
CAGATAAGGTAGAAGAGGCCAATAAAGGAGAGAACACCAGCTTGTTACACCCTGTGAGCCTGCATGGGAT
GGATGACCCGGAGAGAGAAGTGTTAGAGTGGAGGTTTGACAGCCGCCTAGCATTTCATCACGTGGCCCGA
GAGCTGCATCCGGAGTACTTCAAGAACTGCTGATATCGAGCTTGCTACAAGGGACTTTCCGCTGGGGACT
TTCCAGGGAGGCGTGGCCTGGGCGGGACTGGGGAGTGGCGAGCCCTCAGATCCTGCATATAAGCAGCTGC
TTTTTGCCTGTACTGGGTCTCTCTGGTTAGACCAGATCTGAGCCTGGGAGCTCTCTGGCTAACTAGGGAA
CCCACTGCTTAAGCCTCAATAAAGCTTGCCTTGAGTGCTTCAAGTAGTGTGTGCCCGTCTGTTGTGTGAC
TCTGGTAACTAGAGATCCCTCAGACCCTTTTAGTCAGTGTGGAAAATCTCTAGCAGTGGCGCCCGAACAG
GGACTTGAAAGCGAAAGGGAAACCAGAGGAGCTCTCTCGACGCAGGACTCGGCTTGCTGAAGCGCGCACG
GCAAGAGGCGAGGGGCGGCGACTGGTGAGTACGCCAAAAATTTTGACTAGCGGAGGCTAGAAGGAGAGAG
ATGGGTGCGAGAGCGTCAGTATTAAGCGGGGGAGAATTAGATCGCGATGGGAAAAAATTCGGTTAAGGCC
AGGGGGAAAGAAAAAATATAAATTAAAACATATAGTATGGGCAAGCAGGGAGCTAGAACGATTCGCAGTT
AATCCTGGCCTGTTAGAAACATCAGAAGGCTGTAGACAAATACTGGGACAGCTACAACCATCCCTTCAGA
CAGGATCAGAAGAACTTAGATCATTATATAATACAGTAGCAACCCTCTATTGTGTGCATCAAAGGATAGA
GATAAAAGACACCAAGGAAGCTTTAGACAAGATAGAGGAAGAGCAAAACAAAAGTAAGACCACCGCACAG
CAAGCGGCCGGCCGCTGATCTTCAGACCTGGAGGAGGAGATATGAGGGACAATTGGAGAAGTGAATTATA
TAAATATAAAGTAGTAAAAATTGAACCATTAGGAGTAGCACCCACCAAGGCAAAGAGAAGAGTGGTGCAG
AGAGAAAAAAGAGCAGTGGGAATAGGAGCTTTGTTCCTTGGGTTCTTGGGAGCAGCAGGAAGCACTATGG
GCGCAGCGTCAATGACGCTGACGGTACAGGCCAGACAATTATTGTCTGGTATAGTGCAGCAGCAGAACAA
TTTGCTGAGGGCTATTGAGGCGCAACAGCATCTGTTGCAACTCACAGTCTGGGGCATCAAGCAGCTCCAG
GCAAGAATCCTGGCTGTGGAAAGATACCTAAAGGATCAACAGCTCCTGGGGATTTGGGGTTGCTCTGGAA
AACTCATTTGCACCACTGCTGTGCCTTGGAATGCTAGTTGGAGTAATAAATCTCTGGAACAGATTTGGAA
TCACACGACCTGGATGGAGTGGGACAGAGAAATTAACAATTACACAAGCTTAATACACTCCTTAATTGAA
GAATCGCAAAACCAGCAAGAAAAGAATGAACAAGAATTATTGGAATTAGATAAATGGGCAAGTTTGTGGA
ATTGGTTTAACATAACAAATTGGCTGTGGTATATAAAATTATTCATAATGATAGTAGGAGGCTTGGTAGG
TTTAAGAATAGTTTTTGCTGTACTTTCTATAGTGAATAGAGTTAGGCAGGGATATTCACCATTATCGTTT
CAGACCCACCTCCCAACCCCGAGGGGACCCGACAGGCCCGAAGGAATAGAAGAAGAAGGTGGAGAGAGAG
ACAGAGACAGATCCATTCGATTAGTGAACGGATCTCGACGGTATCGCCAAATGGCAGTATTCATCCACAA
TTTTAAAAGAAAAGGGGGGATTGGGGGGTACAGTGCAGGGGAAAGAATAGTAGACATAATAGCAACAGAC
ATACAAACTAAAGAATTACAAAAACAAATTACAAAAATTCAAAATTTTCGGGTTTATTACAGGGACAGCA
GAGATCCAGTTTGGATCGATAAGCTTGATATCGAATTCGGGAGGTGGTCCCTGCAGTTACGCCAATGATA
CCCCCCGCCAGAAAAATCTTAGTAGCCTTCCCTTTTTGTTTTCCGTGCCCCAACTCGGCGGATTGACTCG
GCCCCTTCCGGAAACACCCGAATCAACTTCTAGTCAAATTATTGTTCACGCCGCAATGACCCACCCCTGG
CCCGCGTCTGTGGAACTGACCCCTGGTGTACAGGAGAGTTCGCTGCTGAAAGTGGTCCCAAAGGGGTACT
AGTTTTTAAGCTCCCAACTCCCCCTCCCCCAGCGTCTGGAGGATTCCACACCCTCGCACCGCAGGGGCGA
GGAAGTGGGCGGAGTCCGGTTTTGGCGCCAGCCGCTGAGGCTGCCAAGCAGAAAAGCCACCGCTGAGGAG
ACTCCGGTCACTGTCCTCGCCCCGCCTCCCCCTTCCCTCCCCTTGGGGACCACCGGGCGCCACGCCGCGA
ACGGTAAGTGCCGCGGTCGTCGGCGCCTCCGCCCTCCCCCTAGGGCCCCAATTCCCAGCGGGCGCGGCGC
GCGGCCCCGCGCGCAGCTCCCGGCTCCCTCCCCCTTCGGATGTGGCTTGAGCTGTAGGCGCGGAGTCCTG
CAGCCCCGATAAAATAAAAGATTTTATTTAGTCTCCAGAAAAAGGGGGGAATGAAAGACCCCACCTGTAG
GTTTGGCAAGCTAGCTGCAGTAACGCCATTTTGCAAGGCATGGAAAAATACCAAACCAAGAATAGAGAAG
TTCAGATCAAGGGCGGGTACATGAAAATAGCTAACGTTGGGCCAAACAGGATATCTGCGGTGAGCAGTTT
CGGCCCCGGCCCGGGGCCAAGAACAGATGGTCACCGCAGTTTCGGCCCCGGCCCGAGGCCAAGAACAGAT
GGTCCCCAGATATGGCCCAACCCTCAGCAGTTTCTTAAGACCCATCAGATGTTTCCAGGCTCCCCCAAGG
ACCTGAAATGACCCTGCGCCTTATTTGAATTAACCAATCAGCCTGCTTCTCGCTTCTGTTCGCGCGCTTC
TGCTTCCCGAGCTCTATAAAAGAGCTCACAACCCCTCACTCGGCGCGCCAGTCCTCCGACAGACTGAGTC
GCCCGGGGGGGATCTGGAGCTCTCGAGAATTCTCAGCCGCCACCATAAGCAAAGGAGAAGAACTTTTCAC
TGGAGTTGTCCCAATTCTTGTTGAATTAGATGGTGATGTTAATGGGCACAAATTTTCTGTCCGTGGAGAG
GGTGAAGGTGATGCTACAAACGGAAAACTCACCCTTAAATTTATTTGCACTACTGGAAAACTACCTGTTC
AGTGGCCAACACTTGTCACTACTCTGACCTATGGTGTTCAATGCTTTTCCCGTTATCCGGATCACATGAA
ACGGCATGACTTTTTCAAGAGTGCCATGCCCGAAGGTTATGTACAGGAACGCACTATATCTTTCAAAGAT
GACGGGACCTACAAGACGCGTGCTGAAGTCAAGTTTGAAGGTGATACCCTTGTTAATCGTATAGAGTTAA
AGGGTATTGATTTTAAAGAAGATGGAAACATTCTTGGACACAAACTCGAGTACAACTTTAACTCACACAA
TGTATACATCACGGCAGACAAACAAAAGAATGGAATCAAAGCTAACTTCAAAATTCGCCACAACGTTGAA
GATGGTTCCGTTCAACTAGCAGACCATTATCAACAAAATACTCCAATTGGCGATGGCCCTGTCCTTTTAC
CAGACAACCATTACCTGTCGACACAATCTGTCCTTTCGAAAGATCCCAACGAAAAGCGTGACCACATGGT
CCTTCTTGAGTTTGTAACTGCTGCTGGGATTACACATGGCATGGATGAGCTCTACAAATAATAAGCGGCC
GCGCCCCTCTCCCTCCCCCCCCCCTAACGTTACTGGCCGAAGCCGCTTGGAATAAGGCCGGTGTGCGTTT
GTCTATATGTTATTTTCCACCATATTGCCGTCTTTTGGCAATGTGAGGGCCCGGAAACCTGGCCCTGTCT
TCTTGACGAGCATTCCTAGGGGTCTTTCCCCTCTCGCCAAAGGAATGCAAGGTCTGTTGAATGTCGTGAA
GGAAGCAGTTCCTCTGGAAGCTTCTTGAAGACAAACAACGTCTGTAGCGACCCTTTGCAGGCAGCGGAAC
CCCCCACCTGGCGACAGGTGCCTCTGCGGCCAAAAGCCACGTGTATAAGATACACCTGCAAAGGCGGCAC
AACCCCAGTGCCACGTTGTGAGTTGGATAGTTGTGGAAAGAGTCAAATGGCTCTCCTCAAGCGTATTCAA
CAAGGGGCTGAAGGATGCCCAGAAGGTACCCCATTGTATGGGATCTGATCTGGGGCCTCGGTGCACATGC
TTTACATGTGTTTAGTCGAGGTTAAAAAAACGTCTAGGCCCCCCGAACCACGGGGACGTGGTTTTCCTTT
GAAAAACACGATGATAATATGGCCACAACCATGGCGTCCGGAATGGTGAGCAAGGGCGAGGAGGATAACA
TGGCCATCATCAAGGAGTTCATGCGCTTCAAGGTGCACATGGAGGGCTCCGTGAACGGCCACGAGTTCGA
GATCGAGGGCGAGGGCGAGGGCCGCCCCTACGAGGGCACCCAGACCGCCAAGCTGAAGGTGACCAAGGGT
GGCCCCCTGCCCTTCGCCTGGGACATCCTGTCCCCTCAGTTCATGTACGGCTCCAAGGCCTACGTGAAGC
ACCCCGCCGACATCCCCGACTACTTGAAGCTGTCCTTCCCCGAGGGCTTCAAGTGGGAGCGCGTGATGAA
CTTCGAGGACGGCGGCGTGGTGACCGTGACCCAGGACTCCTCCCTGCAGGACGGCGAGTTCATCTACAAG
GTGAAGCTGCGCGGCACCAACTTCCCCTCCGACGGCCCCGTAATGCAGAAGAAGACCATGGGCTGGGAGG
CCTCCTCCGAGCGGATGTACCCCGAGGACGGCGCCCTGAAGGGCGAGATCAAGCAGAGGCTGAAGCTGAA
GGACGGCGGCCACTACGACGCTGAGGTCAAGACCACCTACAAGGCCAAGAAGCCCGTGCAGCTGCCCGGC
GCCTACAACGTCAACATCAAGTTGGACATCACCTCCCACAACGAGGACTACACCATCGTGGAACAGTACG
AACGCGCCGAGGGCCGCCACTCCACCGGCGGCATGGACGAGCTGTACAAGTAATAAGCGACTCTAGAGTC
GACCTGCAGGCATGCAAGCTTGATATCAAGCTTATCGATAATCAACCTCTGGATTACAAAATTTGTGAAA
GATTGACTGGTATTCTTAACTATGTTGCTCCTTTTACGCTATGTGGATACGCTGCTTTAATGCCTTTGTA
TCATGCTATTGCTTCCCGTATGGCTTTCATTTTCTCCTCCTTGTATAAATCCTGGTTGCTGTCTCTTTAT
GAGGAGTTGTGGCCCGTTGTCAGGCAACGTGGCGTGGTGTGCACTGTGTTTGCTGACGCAACCCCCACTG
GTTGGGGCATTGCCACCACCTGTCAGCTCCTTTCCGGGACTTTCGCTTTCCCCCTCCCTATTGCCACGGC
GGAACTCATCGCCGCCTGCCTTGCCCGCTGCTGGACAGGGGCTCGGCTGTTGGGCACTGACAATTCCGTG
GTGTTGTCGGGGAAATCATCGTCCTTTCCTTGGCTGCTCGCCTGTGTTGCCACCTGGATTCTGCGCGGGA
CGTCCTTCTGCTACGTCCCTTCGGCCCTCAATCCAGCGGACCTTCCTTCCCGCGGCCTGCTGCCGGCTCT
GCGGCCTCTTCCGCGTCTTCGCCTTCGCCCTCAGACGAGTCGGATCTCCCTTTGGGCCGCCTCCCCGCAT
CGATACCGTCGACCTCGAGGGAATTAATTCGAGCTCGGTACCTTTAAGACCAATGACTTACAAGGCAGCT
GTAGATCTTAGCCACTTTTTAAAAGAAAAGGGGGGACTGGAAGGGCTAATTCACTCCCAACGAAGACAAG
ATCTGCTTTTTGCTTGTACTGGGTCTCTCTGGTTAGACCAGATCTGAGCCTGGGAGCTCTCTGGCTAACT
AGGGAACCCACTGCTTAAGCCTCAATAAAGCTTGCCTTGAGTGCTTCAAGTAGTGTGTGCCCGTCTGTTG
TGTGACTCTGGTAACTAGAGATCCCTCAGACCCTTTTAGTCAGTGTGGAAAATCTCTAGCAGCATCTAGA
ATTAATTCCGTGTATTCTATAGTGTCACCTAAATCGTATGTGTATGATACATAAGGTTATGTATTAATTG
TAGCCGCGTTCTAACGACAATATGTACAAGCCTAATTGTGTAGCATCTGGCTTACTGAAGCAGACCCTAT
CATCTCTCTCGTAAACTGCCGTCAGAGTCGGTTTGGTTGGACGAACCTTCTGAGTTTCTGGTAACGCCGT
CCCGCACCCGGAAATGGTCAGCGAACCAATCAGCAGGGTCATCGCTAGCCAGATCCTCTACGCCGGACGC
ATCGTGGCCGGCATCACCGGCGCCACAGGTGCGGTTGCTGGCGCCTATATCGCCGACATCACCGATGGGG
AAGATCGGGCTCGCCACTTCGGGCTCATGAGCGCTTGTTTCGGCGTGGGTATGGTGGCAGGCCCCGTGGC
CGGGGGACTGTTGGGCGCCATCTCCTTGCATGCACCATTCCTTGCGGCGGCGGTGCTCAACGGCCTCAAC
CTACTACTGGGCTGCTTCCTAATGCAGGAGTCGCATAAGGGAGAGCGTCGAATGGTGCACTCTCAGTACA
ATCTGCTCTGATGCCGCATAGTTAAGCCAGCCCCGACACCCGCCAACACCCGCTGACGCGCCCTGACGGG
CTTGTCTGCTCCCGGCATCCGCTTACAGACAAGCTGTGACCGTCTCCGGGAGCTGCATGTGTCAGAGGTT
TTCACCGTCATCACCGAAACGCGCGAGACGAAAGGGCCTCGTGATACGCCTATTTTTATAGGTTAATGTC
ATGATAATAATGGTTTCTTAGACGTCAGGTGGCACTTTTCGGGGAAATGTGCGCGGAACCCCTATTTGTT
TATTTTTCTAAATACATTCAAATATGTATCCGCTCATGAGACAATAACCCTGATAAATGCTTCAATAATA
TTGAAAAAGGAAGAGTATGAGTATTCAACATTTCCGTGTCGCCCTTATTCCCTTTTTTGCGGCATTTTGC
CTTCCTGTTTTTGCTCACCCAGAAACGCTGGTGAAAGTAAAAGATGCTGAAGATCAGTTGGGTGCACGAG
TGGGTTACATCGAACTGGATCTCAACAGCGGTAAGATCCTTGAGAGTTTTCGCCCCGAAGAACGTTTTCC
AATGATGAGCACTTTTAAAGTTCTGCTATGTGGCGCGGTATTATCCCGTATTGACGCCGGGCAAGAGCAA
CTCGGTCGCCGCATACACTATTCTCAGAATGACTTGGTTGAGTACTCACCAGTCACAGAAAAGCATCTTA
CGGATGGCATGACAGTAAGAGAATTATGCAGTGCTGCCATAACCATGAGTGATAACACTGCGGCCAACTT
ACTTCTGACAACGATCGGAGGACCGAAGGAGCTAACCGCTTTTTTGCACAACATGGGGGATCATGTAACT
CGCCTTGATCGTTGGGAACCGGAGCTGAATGAAGCCATACCAAACGACGAGCGTGACACCACGATGCCTG
TAGCAATGGCAACAACGTTGCGCAAACTATTAACTGGCGAACTACTTACTCTAGCTTCCCGGCAACAATT
AATAGACTGGATGGAGGCGGATAAAGTTGCAGGACCACTTCTGCGCTCGGCCCTTCCGGCTGGCTGGTTT
ATTGCTGATAAATCTGGAGCCGGTGAGCGTGGGTCTCGCGGTATCATTGCAGCACTGGGGCCAGATGGTA
AGCCCTCCCGTATCGTAGTTATCTACACGACGGGGAGTCAGGCAACTATGGATGAACGAAATAGACAGAT
CGCTGAGATAGGTGCCTCACTGATTAAGCATTGGTAACTGTCAGACCAAGTTTACTCATATATACTTTAG
ATTGATTTAAAACTTCATTTTTAATTTAAAAGGATCTAGGTGAAGATCCTTTTTGATAATCTCATGACCA
AAATCCCTTAACGTGAGTTTTCGTTCCACTGAGCGTCAGACCCCGTAGAAAAGATCAAAGGATCTTCTTG
AGATCCTTTTTTTCTGCGCGTAATCTGCTGCTTGCAAACAAAAAAACCACCGCTACCAGCGGTGGTTTGT
TTGCCGGATCAAGAGCTACCAACTCTTTTTCCGAAGGTAACTGGCTTCAGCAGAGCGCAGATACCAAATA
CTGTTCTTCTAGTGTAGCCGTAGTTAGGCCACCACTTCAAGAACTCTGTAGCACCGCCTACATACCTCGC
TCTGCTAATCCTGTTACCAGTGGCTGCTGCCAGTGGCGATAAGTCGTGTCTTACCGGGTTGGACTCAAGA
CGATAGTTACCGGATAAGGCGCAGCGGTCGGGCTGAACGGGGGGTTCGTGCACACAGCCCAGCTTGGAGC
GAACGACCTACACCGAACTGAGATACCTACAGCGTGAGCTATGAGAAAGCGCCACGCTTCCCGAAGGGAG
AAAGGCGGACAGGTATCCGGTAAGCGGCAGGGTCGGAACAGGAGAGCGCACGAGGGAGCTTCCAGGGGGA
AACGCCTGGTATCTTTATAGTCCTGTCGGGTTTCGCCACCTCTGACTTGAGCGTCGATTTTTGTGATGCT
CGTCAGGGGGGCGGAGCCTATGGAAAAACGCCAGCAACGCGGCCTTTTTACGGTTCCTGGCCTTTTGCTG
GCCTTTTGCTCACATGTTCTTTCCTGCGTTATCCCCTGATTCTGTGGATAACCGTATTACCGCCTTTGAG
TGAGCTGATACCGCTCGCCGCAGCCGAACGACCGAGCGCAGCGAGTCAGTGAGCGAGGAAGCGGAAGAGC
GCCCAATACGCAAACCGCCTCTCCCCGCGCGTTGGCCGATTCATTAATGCAGCTGTGGAATGTGTGTCAG
TTAGGGTGTGGAAAGTCCCCAGGCTCCCCAGCAGGCAGAAGTATGCAAAGCATGCATCTCAATTAGTCAG
CAACCAGGTGTGGAAAGTCCCCAGGCTCCCCAGCAGGCAGAAGTATGCAAAGCATGCATCTCAATTAGTC
AGCAACCATAGTCCCGCCCCTAACTCCGCCCATCCCGCCCCTAACTCCGCCCAGTTCCGCCCATTCTCCG
CCCCATGGCTGACTAATTTTTTTTATTTATGCAGAGGCCGAGGCCGCCTCGGCCTCTGAGCTATTCCAGA
AGTAGTGAGGAGGCTTTTTTGGAGGCCTAGGCTTTTGCAAAAAGCTTGGACACAAGACAGGCTTGCGAGA
TATGTTTGAGAATACCACTTTATCCCGCGTCAGGGAGAGGCAGTGCGTAAAAAGACGCGGACTCATGTGA
AATACTGGTTTTTAGTGCGCCAGATCTCTATAATCTCGCGCAACCTATTTTCCCCTCGAACACTTTTTAA
GCCGTAGATAAACAGGCTGGGACACTTCACATGAGCGAAAAATACATCGTCACCTGGGACATGTTGCAGA
TCCATGCACGTAAACTCGCAAGCCGACTGATGCCTTCTGAACAATGGAAAGGCATTATTGCCGTAAGCCG
TGGCGGTCTGTACCGGGTGCGTTACTGGCGCGTGAACTGGGTATTCGTCATGTCGATACCGTTTGTATTT
CCAGCTACGATCACGACAACCAGCGCGAGCTTAAAGTGCTGAAACGCGCAGAAGGCGATGGCGAAGGCTT
CATCGTTATTGATGACCTGGTGGATACCGGTGGTACTGCGGTTGCGATTCGTGAAATGTATCCAAAAGCG
CACTTTGTCACCATCTTCGCAAAACCGGCTGGTCGTCCGCTGGTTGATGACTATGTTGTTGATATCCCGC
AAGATACCTGGATTGAACAGCCGTGGGATATGGGCGTCGTATTCGTCCCGCCAATCTCCGGTCGCTAATC
TTTTCAACGCCTGGCACTGCCGGGCGTTGTTCTTTTTAACTTCAGGCGGGTTACAATAGTTTCCAGTAAG
TATTCTGGAGGCTGCATCCATGACACAGGCAAACCTGAGCGAAACCCTGTTCAAACCCCGCTTTAAACAT
CCTGAAACCTCGACGCTAGTCCGCCGCTTTAATCACGGCGCACAACCGCCTGTGCAGTCGGCCCTTGATG
GTAAAACCATCCCTCACTGGTATCGCATGATTAACCGTCTGATGTGGATCTGGCGCGGCATTGACCCACG
CGAAATCCTCGACGTCCAGGCACGTATTGTGATGAGCGATGCCGAACGTACCGACGATGATTTATACGAT
ACGGTGATTGGCTACCGTGGCGGCAACTGGATTTATGAGTGGGCCCCGGATCTTTGTGAAGGAACCTTAC
TTCTGTGGTGTGACATAATTGGACAAACTACCTAC
